Addgene plasmid #225191: pTn7xTS_SnoopCatcher:mNG
Purpose: Used for inserting SnoopCatcher fused to mNeonGreen at the bacterial Tn7 site
Depositing lab: Travis Wiles. Depositing organization: University of California, Irvine. Publication: Phollow reveals in situ phage transmission dynamics in the zebrafish gut microbiome at single-virion resolution. Ortiz de Ora L, Wiles ET, Zund M, Banuelos MS, Haro-Ramirez N, Suder DS, Ujagar N, Ayala-Angulo J, Trinh C, Knitter C, Gonen S, Nicholas DA, Wiles TJ. Nat Microbiol. 2025 Apr 18. doi: 10.1038/s41564-025-01981-1. PubMed 40251446.
Backbone
  Vector backbone: pTn7xTS
  Vector type: Bacterial Expression
Growth in bacteria
  Bacterial resistance: Ampicillin and Gentamicin, 100 & 10 μg/mL
  Growth temperature: 30°C
  Growth strain: DH5alpha
  Copy number: High Copy
Gene/Insert
  Gene/Insert name: SnoopCatcher:mNeonGreen
  Species: Other
  Tag / fusion protein: SnoopCatcher (N terminal on insert)
  Cloning method: Restriction Enzyme; 5′ cloning site Unknown (unknown if destroyed)
Terms and licenses: Academic/Nonprofit Terms; Industry Terms: Not Available to Industry
Depositor comments: Plasmid is temperature sensitive and lost when grown at 37°C. Please visit https://doi.org/10.1101/2024.06.12.598711 for bioRxiv preprint.
How to cite: pTn7xTS_SnoopCatcher:mNG was a gift from Travis Wiles (Addgene plasmid # 225191 ; http://n2t.net/addgene:225191 ; RRID:Addgene_225191)
