[The description below was written by a language model from this plasmid's Addgene catalogue record and pLannotate feature annotations shown in this document.]
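Description:
pTn7xTS_SnoopCatcher:mNG is a bacterial Tn7 delivery plasmid built on the pTn7xTS backbone and used to insert a SnoopCatcher–mNeonGreen fusion gene into the chromosomal Tn7 attachment site of a target bacterium. The feature table shows a pSC101 origin paired with the temperature-sensitive Rep101(Ts) replication protein. This fits the depositor's note that the plasmid is lost at 37°C, so it behaves as a conditional, curable vector. Only fragments of R6K γ and ColE1-type origins are annotated, although the catalogue lists the plasmid as high copy. An incP oriT allows conjugative transfer into recipient strains. An AmpR (β-lactamase) gene lies on the backbone outside the transposon ends. No Tn7 transposase genes are annotated on this plasmid, and the record does not say how transposase is supplied.

The mini-Tn7 cargo lies between the Tn7R and Tn7L ends. It begins with lambda t0 and rrnB T1 terminators, which likely insulate the cassette from read-through transcription. Next comes a gentamicin resistance gene (aacC1) driven by the integron Pc promoter and flanked by FRT sites, so FLP recombinase could remove the marker after integration. Downstream, a tac promoter and a T7 gene 10 ribosome binding site drive the fusion. mNeonGreen is annotated, and the unannotated stretch between the RBS and mNeonGreen presumably encodes the N-terminal SnoopCatcher listed in the catalogue. Only a small lacI fragment is present, so expression is probably constitutive unless the host supplies repressor.

SnoopCatcher forms a covalent bond with SnoopTag-bearing proteins, so the integrated construct provides a single-copy fluorescent tagging partner. The associated publication concerns imaging of phage transmission in the zebrafish gut microbiome.
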