Features (pLannotate 1.2.2; 26 found; start..end, strand, type, name):
     90..112     +  rep_origin     R6K γ ori (fragment): γ replication origin from E. coli plasmid R6K; requires the R6K initiator protein pi for replication
    638..860     +  rep_origin     pSC101 ori: low-copy replication origin that requires the Rep101 protein
    908..1858    +  CDS            Rep101(Ts): temperature-sensitive version of the RepA protein needed for replication with the pSC101 origin (Armstrong et al., 1984); rep101 encoding an A56V mutation
   1965..2108    +  rep_origin     R6K γ ori (fragment): γ replication origin from E. coli plasmid R6K; requires the R6K initiator protein pi for replication
   2114..2346    -  rep_origin     ori (fragment): high-copy-number ColE1/pMB1/pBR322/pUC origin of replication
   2517..3377    -  CDS            AmpR: β-lactamase; bla; confers resistance to ampicillin, carbenicillin, and related antibiotics
   3378..3482    -  promoter       AmpR promoter: bla
   3577..3612    +  CDS            rop (fragment): Rop protein, which maintains plasmids at low copy number; rop
   3714..3813    +  misc_feature   bom (fragment): basis of mobility region from pBR322
   3819..3887    -  CDS            lacZα (fragment): LacZα fragment of β-galactosidase; lacZ fragment
   3963..4157    -  mobile_element Tn7R (fragment): mini-Tn7 element (right end of the Tn7 transposon) Tn7
   4161..4185    -  misc_feature   MCS (fragment): pBluescript multiple cloning site
   4206..4300    +  terminator     lambda t0 terminator: transcription terminator from phage lambda
   4310..4339    +  CDS            CmR (fragment): chloramphenicol acetyltransferase confers resistance to chloramphenicol
   4403..4489    +  terminator     rrnB T1 terminator: Escherichia coli rrnB; transcription terminator T1 from the E. coli rrnB gene
   4564..4597    +  protein_bind   FRT (minimal): supports FLP-mediated excision but not integration (Turan and Bode, 2011) FLP recombinase from the Saccharomyces cerevisiae 2μ plasmid
   4727..5260    -  CDS            GmR: gentamycin acetyltransferase; aacC1; confers resistance to gentamycin
   5449..5477    -  promoter       Pc promoter: intI1 (promoter lies within the coding sequence); class 1 integron promoter
   5518..5565    +  protein_bind   FRT: FLP-mediated recombination occurs in the 8-bp core sequence TCTAGAAA (Turan and Bode, 2011). FLP recombinase from the Saccharomyces cerevisiae 2μ plasmid
   5620..5648    +  promoter       tac promoter: strong E. coli promoter; hybrid between the trp and lac UV5 promoters
   5672..5694    +  RBS            RBS: efficient ribosome binding site from bacteriophage T7 gene 10 (Olins and Rangwala, 1989)
   6057..6767    +  CDS            mNeonGreen: bright monomeric yellow-green fluorescent protein derived from LanYFP (Shaner et al., 2013)
   6776..6805    +  CDS            GFPuv (fragment): GFP variant optimized for excitation by UV light
   6909..7074    -  mobile_element Tn7L: mini-Tn7 element (left end of the Tn7 transposon) Tn7
   7107..7161    -  CDS            lacI (fragment): lac repressor; lacI; The lac repressor binds to the lac operator to inhibit transcription in E. coli. This inhibition can be relieved by adding lactose or isopropyl-β-D-thiogalactopyranoside (IPTG).
   7378..58      +  oriT           oriT (across the origin): incP origin of transfer
>Addgene plasmid #225191 | pTn7xTS_SnoopCatcher:mNG | addgene full sequence | sequence record 446746 | Addgene NGS Result
TGTCCCTTATTCGCACCTGGCGGTGCTCAACGGGAATCCTGCTCTGCGAGGCTGGCCGATAAGCTCTGAT
AACGCAGGAAAGAACATGGGCAGTTCAACCTGTTGATAGTACATGACCAAAATCCCTTAACGTGAGTTTT
CGTTCCACTGAGCGTCAGACCCCGTTGATGATACCGCTGCCTTACTGGGTGCATTAGCCAGTCTGAATGA
CCTGTCACGGGATAATCCGAAGTGGTCAGACTGGAAAATCAGAGGGCAGGAACTGCTGAACAGCAAAAAG
TCAGATAGCACCACATAGCAGACCCGCCATAAAACGCCCTGAGAAGCCCGTGACGGGCTTTTCTTGTATT
ATGGGTAGTTTCCTTGCATGAATCCATAAAAGGCGCCTGTAGTGCCATTTACCCCCATTCACTGCCAGAG
CCGTGAGCGCAGCGAACTGAATGTCACGAAAAAGACAGCGACTCAGGTGCCTGATGGTCGGAGACAAAAG
GAATATTCAGCGATTTGCCCGATTGCGGCCGCAACCGAGCTTGCGAGGGTGCTACTTAAGCCTTTAGGGT
TTTAAGGTCTGTTTTGTAGAGGAGCAAACAGCGTTTGCGACATCCTTTTGTAATACTGCGGAACTGACTA
AAGTAGTGAGTTATACACAGGGCTGGGATCTATTCTTTTTATCTTTTTTTATTCTTTCTTTATTCTATAA
ATTATAACCACTTGAATATAAACAAAAAAAACACACAAAGGTCTAGCGGAATTTACAGAGGGTCTAGCAG
AATTTACAAGTTTTCCAGCAAAGGTCTAGCAGAATTTACAGATACCCACAACTCAAAGGAAAAGGACTAG
TAATTATCATTGACTAGCCCATCTCAATTGGTATAGTGATTAAAATCACCTAGACCAATTGAGATGTATG
TCTGAATTAGTTGTTTTCAAAGCAAATGAACTAGCGATTAGTCGCTATGACTTAACGGAGCATGAAACCA
AGCTAATTTTATGCTGTGTGGCACTACTCAACCCCACGATTGAAAACCCTACAAGGAAAGAACGGACGGT
ATCGTTCACTTATAACCAATACGTTCAGATGATGAACATCAGTAGGGAAAATGCTTATGGTGTATTAGCT
AAAGCAACCAGAGAGCTGATGACGAGAACTGTGGAAATCAGGAATCCTTTGGTTAAAGGCTTTGAGATTT
TCCAGTGGACAAACTATGCCAAGTTCTCAAGCGAAAAATTAGAATTAGTTTTTAGTGAAGAGATATTGCC
TTATCTTTTCCAGTTAAAAAAATTCATAAAATATAATCTGGAACATGTTAAGTCTTTTGAAAACAAATAC
TCTATGAGGATTTATGAGTGGTTATTAAAAGAACTAACACAAAAGAAAACTCACAAGGCAAATATAGAGA
TTAGCCTTGATGAATTTAAGTTCATGTTAATGCTTGAAAATAACTACCATGAGTTTAAAAGGCTTAACCA
ATGGGTTTTGAAACCAATAAGTAAAGATTTAAACACTTACAGCAATATGAAATTGGTGGTTGATAAGCGA
GGCCGCCCGACTGATACGTTGATTTTCCAAGTTGAACTAGATAGACAAATGGATCTCGTAACCGAACTTG
AGAACAACCAGATAAAAATGAATGGTGACAAAATACCAACAACCATTACATCAGATTCCTACCTACATAA
CGGACTAAGAAAAACACTACACGATGCTTTAACTGCAAAAATTCAGCTCACCAGTTTTGAGGCAAAATTT
TTGAGTGACATGCAAAGTAAGTATGATCTCAATGGTTCGTTCTCATGGCTCACGCAAAAACAACGAACCA
CACTAGAGAACATACTGGCTAAATACGGAAGGATCTGAGGTTCTTATGGCTCTTGTATCTATCAGTGAAG
CATCAAGACTAACAAACAAAAGTAGAACAACTGTTCACCGTTACATATCAAAGGGAAAACTGTCCATACC
CATGTAAGAAAAAAAAGAATATATAAGGCTTTTAAAGCTTTTAAGGTTTAACGGTTGTGGACAACAAGCC
AGGGATGTAACGCACTGAGAAGCCCTTAGAGCCTCTCAAAGCAATTTTGAGTGACACAGGAACACTTAAC
GGCTGACAACCGGCTGGTAACAGGATTAGCAGAGCGAGGTATGTAGGCGGTGCTACAGAGTTCTTGAAGT
GGTGGCCTAACTACGGCTACACTAGAAGAACAGTATTTGGTATCTGCGCTCTGCTGAAGCCAGTTACCTT
CGGAAAAAGAGTTGGTAGCTCTTGATCCGGCAAACAAACCACCGCTGGTAGCGGTGGTTTTTTTGTTTGC
AAGCAGCAGATTACGCGCAGAAAAAAAGGATCTCAAGAAGATCCTTTGATCTTTTCTACGGGGTCTGACG
CTCAGTGGAACGAAAACTCACGTTAAGGGATTTTGGTCATGAGATTATCAAAAAGGATCTTCACCTAGAT
CCTTTTAAATTAAAAATGAAGTTTTAAATCAATCTAAAGTATATATGAGTAAACTTGGTCTGACAGTTAC
CAATGCTTAATCAGTGAGGCACCTATCTCAGCGATCTGTCTATTTCGTTCATCCATAGTTGCCTGACTCC
CCGTCGTGTAGATAACTACGATACGGGAGGGCTTACCATCTGGCCCCAGTGCTGCAATGATACCGCGAGA
CCCACGCTCACCGGCTCCAGATTTATCAGCAATAAACCAGCCAGCCGGAAGGGCCGAGCGCAGAAGTGGT
CCTGCAACTTTATCCGCCTCCATCCAGTCTATTAATTGTTGCCGGGAAGCTAGAGTAAGTAGTTCGCCAG
TTAATAGTTTGCGCAACGTTGTTGCCATTGCTACAGGCATCGTGGTGTCACGCTCGTCGTTTGGTATGGC
TTCATTCAGCTCCGGTTCCCAACGATCAAGGCGAGTTACATGATCCCCCATGTTGTGCAAAAAAGCGGTT
AGCTCCTTCGGTCCTCCGATCGTTGTCAGAAGTAAGTTGGCCGCAGTGTTATCACTCATGGTTATGGCAG
CACTGCATAATTCTCTTACTGTCATGCCATCCGTAAGATGCTTTTCTGTGACTGGTGAGTACTCAACCAA
GTCATTCTGAGAATAGTGTATGCGGCGACCGAGTTGCTCTTGCCCGGCGTCAATACGGGATAATACCGCG
CCACATAGCAGAACTTTAAAAGTGCTCATCATTGGAAAACGTTCTTCGGGGCGAAAACTCTCAAGGATCT
TACCGCTGTTGAGATCCAGTTCGATGTAACCCACTCGTGCACCCAACTGATCTTCAGCATCTTTTACTTT
CACCAGCGTTTCTGGGTGAGCAAAAACAGGAAGGCAAAATGCCGCAAAAAAGGGAATAAGGGCGACACGG
AAATGTTGAATACTCATACTCTTCCTTTTTCAATATTATTGAAGCATTTATCAGGGTTATTGTCTCATGA
GCGGATACATATTTGAATGTATTTAGAAAAATAAACAAATAGGGGTTCCGCGTACATTTCCCCGAAAAGT
GCCACCTGACGTCTAAGAAACCATTATTATCATGACATTAACCTATAAAAATAGGCGTATCACGAGGCCC
TTTCGTCTCGCGCGTTTCGGTGATGACGGTGAAAACCTCTGACACATGCAGCTCCCGGAGACGGTCACAG
CTTGTCTGTAAGCGGATGCCGGGAGCAGACAAGCCCGTCAGGGCGCGTCAGCGGGTGTTGGCGGGTGTCG
GGGCTGGCTTAACTATGCGGCATCAGAGCAGATTGTACTGAGAGTGCACCATATGCGGTGTGAAATACCG
CACAGATGCGTAAGGAGAAAATACCGCATCAGGCGCCATTCGCCATTCAGGCTGCGCAACTGTTGGGAAG
GGCGATCGGTGCGGGCCTCTTCGCTATTACGCCAGCTAGAGGACCAGCCGCGTAACCTGGCAAAATCGGT
TACGGTTGAGTAATAAATGGATGCCCTGCGTAAGCGGGTGTAGGCGGACAATAAAGTCTTAAACTGAACA
AAATAGATCTAAACTATGACAATAAAGTCTTAAACTAGACAGAATAGTTGTAAACTGAAATCAGTCCAGT
TATGCTGTGAAAAAGCATACTGGACTTTTGTTATGGCTAAAGCAAACTCTTCATTTTCTGAAGTGCAAAT
TGCCCGTCGTATTAAAGAGGGGCGTGGGGTTCGAGGTCGACGGTATCGATAAGCTAGCTTAATTAGCTGA
GCTTGGACTCCTGTTGATAGATCCAGTAATGACCTCAGAACTCCATCTGGATTTGTTCAGAACGCTCGGT
TGCCGCCGGGCGTTTTTTATTGGTGAGAATCCAAGCTAGACTGCGATGAGTGGCAGGGCGGGGCGTAATT
TTTTTAAGGCAGTTATTGGTGCCCTTAAACGCCTGGGGTAATGACTCTCTAGCTTGAGGCATCAAATAAA
ACGAAAGGCTCAGTCGAAAGACTGGGCCTTTCGTTTTATCTGTTGTTTGTCGGTGAACGCTCTCCTGAGT
AGGACAAATCCGCCGCTAGGAGCTTGCGGCCCGGACGATATCATGCATGACGATCGAATTGGGGATCTTG
AAGTACCTATTCCGAAGTTCCTATTCTCTAGAAAGTATAGGAACTTCAGAGCGCTTTTGAAGCTGATGTG
CTTAAAAACTTACTCAATGGAATTCTAGATCGAATTGGCCGCGGCGTTGTGACAATTTACCGAACAACTC
CGCGGCCGGGAAGCCGATCTCGGCTTGAACGAATTGTTAGGTGGCGGTACTTGGGTCGATATCAAAGTGC
ATCACTTCTTCCCGTATGCCCAACTTTGTATAGAGAGCCACTGCGGGATCGTCACCGTAATCTGCTTGCA
CGTAGATCACATAAGCACCAAGCGCGTTGGCCTCATGCTTGAGGAGATTGATGAGCGCGGTGGCAATGCC
CTGCCTCCGGTGCTCGCCGGAGACTGCGAGATCATAGATATAGATCTCACTACGCGGCTGCTCAAACTTG
GGCAGAACGTAAGCCGCGAGAGCGCCAACAACCGCTTCTTGGTCGAAGGCAGCAAGCGCGATGAATGTCT
TACTACGGAGCAAGTTCCCGAGGTAATCGGAGTCCGGCTGATGTTGGGAGTAGGTGGCTACGTCTCCGAA
CTCACGACCGAAAAGATCAAGAGCAGCCCGCATGGATTTGACTTGGTCAGGGCCGAGCCTACATGTGCGA
ATGATGCCCATACTTGAGCCACCTAACTTTGTTTTAGGGCGACTGCCCTGCTGCGTAACATCGTTGCTGC
TGCGTAACATCGTTGCTGCTCCATAACATCAAACATCGACCCACGGCGTAACGCGCTTGCTGCTTGGATG
CCCGAGGCATAGACTGTACAAAAAAACAGTCATAACAAGCCATGAAAACCGCCACTGCGCCGTTACCACC
GCTGCGTTCGGTCAAGGTTCTGGACCAGTTGCGTGAGCGCATACGCTACTTGCATTACAGTTTACGAACC
GAACAGGCTTATGTCAATTCGATCCATTGCTGTTGACAAAGGGAATCAGGGGATCTTGAAGTTCCTATTC
CGAAGTTCCTATTCTCTAGAAAGTATAGGAACTTCAGAGCGCTTTTGAAGCTAATTCGGAGCTCACTAGT
GGATCCCCAATTCATCGATTTGACAATTAATCATCGGCTCGTATAATGTGTGGAGGATCCCTAGAAATAA
TTTTGTTTAACTTTAAGAAGGAGATATACATAATGAAGCCGCTGCGTGGTGCCGTGTTTAGCCTGCAGAA
ACAGCATCCCGACTATCCCGATATCTATGGCGCGATTGATCAGAATGGGACCTATCAAAATGTGCGTACC
GGCGAAGATGGTAAACTGACCTTTAAGAATCTGAGCGATGGCAAATATCGCCTGTTTGAAAATAGCGAAC
CCGCTGGCTATAAACCGGTGCAGAATAAGCCGATTGTGGCGTTTCAGATTGTGAATGGCGAAGTGCGTGA
TGTGACCAGCATTGTGCCGCAGGATATTCCGGCTACATATGAATTTACCAACGGTAAACATTATATCACC
AATGAACCGATACCGCCGAAAGGATCCAGTGGTAGCATGGTGAGCAAGGGCGAGGAGGATAACATGGCCT
CTCTCCCAGCGACACATGAGTTACACATCTTTGGCTCCATCAACGGTGTGGACTTTGACATGGTGGGTCA
GGGCACCGGCAATCCAAATGATGGTTATGAGGAGTTAAACCTGAAGTCCACCAAGGGTGACCTCCAGTTC
TCCCCCTGGATTCTGGTCCCTCATATCGGGTATGGCTTCCATCAGTACCTGCCCTACCCTGACGGGATGT
CGCCTTTCCAGGCCGCCATGGTAGATGGCTCCGGATACCAAGTCCATCGCACAATGCAGTTTGAAGATGG
TGCCTCCCTTACTGTTAACTACCGCTACACCTACGAGGGAAGCCACATCAAAGGAGAGGCCCAGGTGAAG
GGGACTGGTTTCCCTGCTGACGGTCCTGTGATGACCAACTCGCTGACCGCTGCGGACTGGTGCAGGTCGA
AGAAGACTTACCCCAACGACAAAACCATCATCAGTACCTTTAAGTGGAGTTACACCACTGGAAATGGCAA
GCGCTACCGGAGCACTGCGCGGACCACCTACACCTTTGCCAAGCCAATGGCGGCTAACTATCTGAAGAAC
CAGCCGATGTACGTGTTCCGTAAGACGGAGCTCAAGCACTCCAAGACCGAGCTCAACTTCAAGGAGTGGC
AAAAGGCCTTTACCGATGTGATGGGCATGGACGAGCTGTACAAGTAAGCGGCCGCACACATGGCATGGAT
GAGCTCTACAAATAATGAGCTAGCCCGCCTAATGAGCGGGCTTTTTTTTCTCGGCCTAGGGGCTGCAGGA
ATTCCTCGAGAAGCTTGGGCCCGGTACCTCGCGAAGGCCTTGCAGGCCAACCAGATAAGTGAAATCTAGT
TCCAAACTATTTTGTCATTTTTAATTTTCGTATTAGCTTACGACGCTACACCCAGTTCCCATCTATTTTG
TCACTCTTCCCTAAATAATCCTTAAAAACTCCATTTCCACCCCTCCCAGTTCCCAACTATTTTGTCCGCC
CACAGCGGGGCATTTTTCTTCCTGTTATGTTTGGGCGCTGCATTAATGAATCGGCCAACGCGCGGGGAGA
GGCGGTTTGCGTATTGGGCGCTCTTCCGCTTCCTCGCTCACTGACCCGCTGCGCTCGGTCGTTCGGCTGC
GGCGAGCGGTATCAGGGGATTCCTTAAGGTATACTTTCCGCTGCATAACCCTGCTTCGGGGTCATTATAG
CGATTTTTTCGGTATATCCATCCTTTTTCGCACGATATACAGGATTTTGCCAAAGGGTTCGTGTAGACTT
TCCTTGGTGTATCCAACGGCGTCAGCCGGGCAGGATAGGTGAAGTAGGCCCACCCGCGAGCGGGTGTTCC
TTCTTCAC
